>Addgene plasmid #220893 | pCMV-haA3A-CBE-VA | addgene full sequence | sequence record 440622 | Addgene NGS Result
ATATGCCAAGTACGCCCCCTATTGACGTCAATGACGGTAAATGGCCCGCCTGGCATTATGCCCAGTACAT
GACCTTATGGGACTTTCCTACTTGGCAGTACATCTACGTATTAGTCATCGCTATTACCATGGTGATGCGG
TTTTGGCAGTACATCAATGGGCGTGGATAGCGGTTTGACTCACGGGGATTTCCAAGTCTCCACCCCATTG
ACGTCAATGGGAGTTTGTTTTGGCACCAAAATCAACGGAACTTTCCAAAATGTCGTAACAACTCCGCCCC
ATTGACGCAAATGGGCGGTAGGCGTGTACGGTGGGAGGTCTATATAAGCAGAGCTGGTTTAGTGAACCGT
CAGATCCGCTAGAGATCCGCGGCCGCTAATACGACTCACTATAGGGAGAGCCGCCACCATGAAACGGACA
GCCGACGGAAGCGAGTTCGAGTCACCAAAGAAGAAGCGGAAAGTCGAGGCATCTCCAGCAAGCGGACCAA
GGCACCTGATGGACCCCCACATCTTCACCTCTAACTTTAACAATGGCATCGGCAGGCACAAGACATACCT
GTGCTATGAGGTGGAGCGCCTGGACAACGGCACCAGCGTGAAGATGGATCAGCACAGAGGCTTCCTGCAC
AACCAGGCCAAGAATCTGCTGTGCGGCTTCTACGGCCGGCACGCAGAGCTGAGATTTCTGGACCTGGTGC
CTAGCCTGCAGCTGGATCCAGCCCAGATCTATAGGGTGACCTGGTTCGTGAGCTGGTCCCCATGCTTTTC
CTGGGGATGTGCAGGAGAGGTGCGCGCCTTCCTGCAGGAGAATACACACGTGCGGCTGAGAATCTTTGCC
GCCCGGATCGCCGACTATGATCCTCTGTACAAGGAGGCCCTGCAGATGCTGAGAGACGCAGGAGCCCAGG
TGTCCATCATGACCTATGATGAGTTCAAGCACTGCTGGGACACATTTGTGGATCACCAGGGCTGTCCCTT
TCAGCCTTGGGACGGACTGGATGAGCACTCCCAGGCCCTGTCTGGCAGGCTGAGGGCCATCCTGCAGAAC
CAGGGCAATTCTGGAGGATCTAGCGGAGGATCCTCTGGCAGCGAGACACCAGGAACAAGCGAGTCAGCAA
CACCAGAGAGCAGTGGCGGCAGCAGCGGCGGCAGCGACAAGAAGTACAGCATCGGCCTGGCCATCGGCAC
CAACTCTGTGGGCTGGGCCGTGATCACCGACGAGTACAAGGTGCCCAGCAAGAAATTCAAGGTGCTGGGC
AACACCGACCGGCACAGCATCAAGAAGAACCTGATCGGAGCCCTGCTGTTCGACAGCGGCGAAACAGCCG
AGGCCACCCGGCTGAAGAGAACCGCCAGAAGAAGATACACCAGACGGAAGAACCGGATCTGCTATCTGCA
AGAGATCTTCAGCAACGAGATGGCCAAGGTGGACGACAGCTTCTTCCACAGACTGGAAGAGTCCTTCCTG
GTGGAAGAGGATAAGAAGCACGAGCGGCACCCCATCTTCGGCAACATCGTGGACGAGGTGGCCTACCACG
AGAAGTACCCCACCATCTACCACCTGAGAAAGAAACTGGTGGACAGCACCGACAAGGCCGACCTGCGGCT
GATCTATCTGGCCCTGGCCCACATGATCAAGTTCCGGGGCCACTTCCTGATCGAGGGCGACCTGAACCCC
GACAACAGCGACGTGGACAAGCTGTTCATCCAGCTGGTGCAGACCTACAACCAGCTGTTCGAGGAAAACC
CCATCAACGCCAGCGGCGTGGACGCCAAGGCCATCCTGTCTGCCAGACTGAGCAAGAGCAGACGGCTGGA
AAATCTGATCGCCCAGCTGCCCGGCGAGAAGAAGAATGGCCTGTTCGGAAACCTGATTGCCCTGAGCCTG
GGCCTGACCCCCAACTTCAAGAGCAACTTCGACCTGGCCGAGGATGCCAAACTGCAGCTGAGCAAGGACA
CCTACGACGACGACCTGGACAACCTGCTGGCCCAGATCGGCGACCAGTACGCCGACCTGTTTCTGGCCGC
CAAGAACCTGTCCGACGCCATCCTGCTGAGCGACATCCTGAGAGTGAACACCGAGATCACCAAGGCCCCC
CTGAGCGCCTCTATGATCAAGAGATACGACGAGCACCACCAGGACCTGACCCTGCTGAAAGCTCTCGTGC
GGCAGCAGCTGCCTGAGAAGTACAAAGAGATTTTCTTCGACCAGAGCAAGAACGGCTACGCCGGCTACAT
TGACGGCGGAGCCAGCCAGGAAGAGTTCTACAAGTTCATCAAGCCCATCCTGGAAAAGATGGACGGCACC
GAGGAACTGCTCGTGAAGCTGAACAGAGAGGACCTGCTGCGGAAGCAGCGGACCTTCGACAACGGCAGCA
TCCCCCACCAGATCCACCTGGGAGAGCTGCACGCCATTCTGCGGCGGCAGGAAGATTTTTACCCATTCCT
GAAGGACAACCGGGAAAAGATCGAGAAGATCCTGACCTTCCGCATCCCCTACTACGTGGGCCCTCTGGCC
AGGGGAAACAGCAGATTCGCCTGGATGACCAGAAAGAGCGAGGAAACCATCACCCCCTGGAACTTCGAGG
AAGTGGTGGACAAGGGCGCTTCCGCCCAGAGCTTCATCGAGCGGATGACCAACTTCGATAAGAACCTGCC
CAACGAGAAGGTGCTGCCCAAGCACAGCCTGCTGTACGAGTACTTCACCGTGTATAACGAGCTGACCAAA
GTGAAATACGTGACCGAGGGAATGAGAAAGCCCGCCTTCCTGAGCGGCGAGCAGAAAAAGGCCATCGTGG
ACCTGCTGTTCAAGACCAACCGGAAAGTGACCGTGAAGCAGCTGAAAGAGGACTACTTCAAGAAAATCGA
GTGCTTCGACTCCGTGGAAATCTCCGGCGTGGAAGATCGGTTCAACGCCTCCCTGGGCACATACCACGAT
CTGCTGAAAATTATCAAGGACAAGGACTTCCTGGACAATGAGGAAAACGAGGACATTCTGGAAGATATCG
TGCTGACCCTGACACTGTTTGAGGACAGAGAGATGATCGAGGAACGGCTGAAAACCTATGCCCACCTGTT
CGACGACAAAGTGATGAAGCAGCTGAAGCGGCGGAGATACACCGGCTGGGGCAGGCTGAGCCGGAAGCTG
ATCAACGGCATCCGGGACAAGCAGTCCGGCAAGACAATCCTGGATTTCCTGAAGTCCGACGGCTTCGCCA
ACAGAAACTTCATGCAGCTGATCCACGACGACAGCCTGACCTTTAAAGAGGACATCCAGAAAGCCCAGGT
GTCCGGCCAGGGCGATAGCCTGCACGAGCACATTGCCAATCTGGCCGGCAGCCCCGCCATTAAGAAGGGC
ATCCTGCAGACAGTGAAGGTGGTGGACGAGCTCGTGAAAGTGATGGGCCGGCACAAGCCCGAGAACATCG
TGATCGAAATGGCCAGAGAGAACCAGACCACCCAGAAGGGACAGAAGAACAGCCGCGAGAGAATGAAGCG
GATCGAAGAGGGCATCAAAGAGCTGGGCAGCCAGATCCTGAAAGAACACCCCGTGGAAAACACCCAGCTG
CAGAACGAGAAGCTGTACCTGTACTACCTGCAGAATGGGCGGGATATGTACGTGGACCAGGAACTGGACA
TCAACCGGCTGTCCGACTACGATGTGGACCATATCGTGCCTCAGAGCTTTCTGAAGGACGACTCCATCGA
CAACAAGGTGCTGACCAGAAGCGACAAGAACCGGGGCAAGAGCGACAACGTGCCCTCCGAAGAGGTCGTG
AAGAAGATGAAGAACTACTGGCGGCAGCTGCTGAACGCCAAGCTGATTACCCAGAGAAAGTTCGACAATC
TGACCAAGGCCGAGAGAGGCGGCCTGAGCGAACTGGATAAGGCCGGCTTCATCAAGAGACAGCTGGTGGA
AACCCGGCAGATCACAAAGCACGTGGCACAGATCCTGGACTCCCGGATGAACACTAAGTACGACGAGAAT
GACAAGCTGATCCGGGAAGTGAAAGTGATCACCCTGAAGTCCAAGCTGGTGTCCGATTTCCGGAAGGATT
TCCAGTTTTACAAAGTGCGCGAGATCAACAACTACCACCACGCCCACGACGCCTACCTGAACGCCGTCGT
GGGAACCGCCCTGATCAAAAAGTACCCTAAGCTGGAAAGCGAGTTCGTGTACGGCGACTACAAGGTGTAC
GACGTGCGGAAGATGATCGCCAAGAGCGAGCAGGAAATCGGCAAGGCTACCGCCAAGTACTTCTTCTACA
GCAACATCATGAACTTTTTCAAGACCGAGATTACCCTGGCCAACGGCGAGATCCGGAAGCGGCCTCTGAT
CGAGACAAACGGCGAAACCGGGGAGATCGTGTGGGATAAGGGCCGGGATTTTGCCACCGTGCGGAAAGTG
CTGAGCATGCCCCAAGTGAATATCGTGAAAAAGACCGAGGTGCAGACAGGCGGCTTCAGCAAAGAGTCTA
TCCTGCCCAAGAGGAACAGCGATAAGCTGATCGCCAGAAAGAAGGACTGGGACCCTAAGAAGTACGGCGG
CTTCGACAGCCCCACCGTGGCCTATTCTGTGCTGGTGGTGGCCAAAGTGGAAAAGGGCAAGTCCAAGAAA
CTGAAGAGTGTGAAAGAGCTGCTGGGGATCACCATCATGGAAAGAAGCAGCTTCGAGAAGAATCCCATCG
ACTTTCTGGAAGCCAAGGGCTACAAAGAAGTGAAAAAGGACCTGATCATCAAGCTGCCTAAGTACTCCCT
GTTCGAGCTGGAAAACGGCCGGAAGAGAATGCTGGCCTCTGCCGGCGAACTGCAGAAGGGAAACGAACTG
GCCCTGCCCTCCAAATATGTGAACTTCCTGTACCTGGCCAGCCACTATGAGAAGCTGAAGGGCTCCCCCG
AGGATAATGAGCAGAAACAGCTGTTTGTGGAACAGCACAAGCACTACCTGGACGAGATCATCGAGCAGAT
CAGCGAGTTCTCCAAGAGAGTGATCCTGGCCGACGCTAATCTGGACAAAGTGCTGTCCGCCTACAACAAG
CACCGGGATAAGCCCATCAGAGAGCAGGCCGAGAATATCATCCACCTGTTTACCCTGACCAATCTGGGAG
CCCCTGCCGCCTTCAAGTACTTTGACACCACCATCGACCGGAAGAGGTACACCAGCACCAAAGAGGTGCT
GGACGCCACCCTGATCCACCAGAGCATCACCGGCCTGTACGAGACACGGATCGACCTGTCTCAGCTGGGA
GGTGACAGCGGCGGGAGCGGCGGGAGCGGGGGGAGCACTAATCTGAGCGACATCATTGAGAAGGAGACTG
GGAAACAGCTGGTCATTCAGGAGTCCATCCTGATGCTGCCTGAGGAGGTGGAGGAAGTGATCGGCAACAA
GCCAGAGTCTGACATCCTGGTGCACACCGCCTACGACGAGTCCACAGATGAGAATGTGATGCTGCTGACC
TCTGACGCCCCCGAGTATAAGCCTTGGGCCCTGGTCATCCAGGATTCTAACGGCGAGAATAAGATCAAGA
TGCTGAGCGGAGGATCCGGAGGATCTGGAGGCAGCACCAACCTGTCTGACATCATCGAGAAGGAGACAGG
CAAGCAGCTGGTCATCCAGGAGAGCATCCTGATGCTGCCCGAAGAAGTCGAAGAAGTGATCGGAAACAAG
CCTGAGAGCGATATCCTGGTCCATACCGCCTACGACGAGAGTACCGACGAAAATGTGATGCTGCTGACAT
CCGACGCCCCAGAGTATAAGCCCTGGGCTCTGGTCATCCAGGATTCCAACGGAGAGAACAAAATCAAAAT
GCTGTCTGGCGGCTCAAAAAGAACCGCCGACGGCAGCGAATTCGAGCCCAAGAAGAAGAGGAAAGTCGGA
TCCTACCCATACGATGTTCCAGATTACGCTTATCCCTACGACGTGCCTGATTATGCATACCCATATGATG
TCCCCGACTATGCCTAACCGGTCATCATCACCATCACCATTGAGTTTAAACCCGCTGATCAGCCTCGACT
GTGCCTTCTAGTTGCCAGCCATCTGTTGTTTGCCCCTCCCCCGTGCCTTCCTTGACCCTGGAAGGTGCCA
CTCCCACTGTCCTTTCCTAATAAAATGAGGAAATTGCATCGCATTGTCTGAGTAGGTGTCATTCTATTCT
GGGGGGTGGGGTGGGGCAGGACAGCAAGGGGGAGGATTGGGAAGACAATAGCAGGCATGCTGGGGATGCG
GTGGGCTCTATGGCTTCTGAGGCGGAAAGAACCAGCTGGGGCTCGATACCGTCGACCTCTAGCTAGAGCT
TGGCGTAATCATGGTCATAGCTGTTTCCTGTGTGAAATTGTTATCCGCTCACAATTCCACACAACATACG
AGCCGGAAGCATAAAGTGTAAAGCCTAGGGTGCCTAATGAGTGAGCTAACTCACATTAATTGCGTTGCGC
TCACTGCCCGCTTTCCAGTCGGGAAACCTGTCGTGCCAGCTGCATTAATGAATCGGCCAACGCGCGGGGA
GAGGCGGTTTGCGTATTGGGCGCTCTTCCGCTTCCTCGCTCACTGACTCGCTGCGCTCGGTCGTTCGGCT
GCGGCGAGCGGTATCAGCTCACTCAAAGGCGGTAATACGGTTATCCACAGAATCAGGGGATAACGCAGGA
AAGAACATGTGAGCAAAAGGCCAGCAAAAGGCCAGGAACCGTAAAAAGGCCGCGTTGCTGGCGTTTTTCC
ATAGGCTCCGCCCCCCTGACGAGCATCACAAAAATCGACGCTCAAGTCAGAGGTGGCGAAACCCGACAGG
ACTATAAAGATACCAGGCGTTTCCCCCTGGAAGCTCCCTCGTGCGCTCTCCTGTTCCGACCCTGCCGCTT
ACCGGATACCTGTCCGCCTTTCTCCCTTCGGGAAGCGTGGCGCTTTCTCATAGCTCACGCTGTAGGTATC
TCAGTTCGGTGTAGGTCGTTCGCTCCAAGCTGGGCTGTGTGCACGAACCCCCCGTTCAGCCCGACCGCTG
CGCCTTATCCGGTAACTATCGTCTTGAGTCCAACCCGGTAAGACACGACTTATCGCCACTGGCAGCAGCC
ACTGGTAACAGGATTAGCAGAGCGAGGTATGTAGGCGGTGCTACAGAGTTCTTGAAGTGGTGGCCTAACT
ACGGCTACACTAGAAGAACAGTATTTGGTATCTGCGCTCTGCTGAAGCCAGTTACCTTCGGAAAAAGAGT
TGGTAGCTCTTGATCCGGCAAACAAACCACCGCTGGTAGCGGTGGTTTTTTTGTTTGCAAGCAGCAGATT
ACGCGCAGAAAAAAAGAATCTCAAGAAGATCCTTTGATCTTTTCTACGGGGTCTGACACTCAGTGGAACG
AAAACTCACGTTAAGGGATTTTGGTCATGAGATTATCAAAAAGGATCTTCACCTAGATCCTTTTAAATTA
AAAATGAAGTTTTAAATCAATCTAAAGTATATATGAGTAAACTTGGTCTGACAGTTACCAATGCTTAATC
AGTGAGGCACCTATCTCAGCGATCTGTCTATTTCGTTCATCCATAGTTGCCTGACTCCCCGTCGTGTAGA
TAACTACGATACGGGAGGGCTTACCATCTGGCCCCAGTGCTGCAATGATACCGCGAGACCCACGCTCACC
GGCTCCAGATTTATCAGCAATAAACCAGCCAGCCGGAAGGGCCGAGCGCAGAAGTGGTCCTGCAACTTTA
TCCGCCTCCATCCAGTCTATTAATTGTTGCCGGGAAGCTAGAGTAAGTAGTTCGCCAGTTAATAGTTTGC
GCAACGTTGTTGCCATTGCTACAGGCATCGTGGTGTCACGCTCGTCGTTTGGTATGGCTTCATTCAGCTC
CGGTTCCCAACGATCAAGGCGAGTTACATGATCCCCCATGTTGTGCAAAAAAGCGGTTAGCTCCTTCGGT
CCTCCGATCGTTGTCAGAAGTAAGTTGGCCGCAGTGTTATCACTCATGGTTATGGCAGCACTGCATAATT
CTCTTACTGTCATGCCATCCGTAAGATGCTTTTCTGTGACTGGTGAGTACTCAACCAAGTCATTCTGAGA
ATAGTGTATGCGGCGACCGAGTTGCTCTTGCCCGGCGTCAATACGGGATAATACCGCGCCACATAGCAGA
ACTTTAAAAGTGCTCATCATTGGAAAACGTTCTTCGGGGCGAAAACTCTCAAGGATCTTACCGCTGTTGA
GATCCAGTTCGATGTAACCCACTCGTGCACCCAACTGATCTTCAGCATCTTTTACTTTCACCAGCGTTTC
TGGGTGAGCAAAAACAGGAAGGCAAAATGCCGCAAAAAAGGGAATAAGGGCGACACGGAAATGTTGAATA
CTCATACTCTTCCTTTTTCAATATTATTGAAGCATTTATCAGGGTTATTGTCTCATGAGCGGATACATAT
TTGAATGTATTTAGAAAAATAAACAAATAGGGGTTCCGCGCACATTTCCCCGAAAAGTGCCACCTGACGT
CGACGGATCGGGAGATCGATCTCCCGATCCCCTAGGGTCGACTCTCAGTACAATCTGCTCTGATGCCGCA
TAGTTAAGCCAGTATCTGCTCCCTGCTTGTGTGTTGGAGGTCGCTGAGTAGTGCGCGAGCAAAATTTAAG
CTACAACAAGGCAAGGCTTGACCGACAATTGCATGAAGAATCTGCTTAGGGTTAGGCGTTTTGCGCTGCT
TCGCGATGTACGGGCCAGATATACGCGTTGACATTGATTATTGACTAGTTATTAATAGTAATCAATTACG
GGGTCATTAGTTCATAGCCCATATATGGAGTTCCGCGTTACATAACTTACGGTAAATGGCCCGCCTGGCT
GACCGCCCAACGACCCCCGCCCATTGACGTCAATAATGACGTATGTTCCCATAGTAACGCCAATAGGGAC
TTTCCATTGACGTCAATGGGTGGAGTATTTACGGTAAACTGCCCACTTGGCAGTACATCAAGTGTATC
Features (pLannotate 1.2.2; 20 found; start..end, strand, type, name):
    204..221     -  promoter       CMV promoter (fragment): human cytomegalovirus (CMV) immediate early promoter
    284..335     +  promoter       CMVd2 promoter: truncated human cytomegalovirus (CMV) immediate early promoter that yields moderately reduced expression relative to the full-length promoter
    377..395     +  promoter       T7 promoter: promoter for bacteriophage T7 RNA polymerase
    466..1059    +  CDS            APOBEC3A: ABC3A_HUMAN - Experimental evidence at protein level: Swiss-Prot protein existence level 1. DNA deaminase (cytidine deaminase) with restriction activity against viruses, foreign DNA and mobility of retrotransposons. Exhibits antiviral activity against adeno-associated virus (AAV) and human T- cell leukemia virus type 1 (HTLV-1) and may inhibit the mobility of LTR and non-LTR retrotransposons. Selectively targets single-stranded DNA and can deaminate both methylcytosine and cytosine in foreign DNA. Can induce somatic hypermutation in the nuclear and mitochondrial DNA. May also play a role in th
   1156..2757    +  CDS            dCas9(N): N-terminal portion of catalytically inactive Streptococcus pyogenes dCas9 carrying the D10A mutation (Zetsche et al., 2015)
   2758..5252    +  CDS            Cas9(C) (fragment): C-terminal portion of Streptococcus pyogenes Cas9 (Zetsche et al., 2015)
   5566..5814    +  CDS            UGI: UNGI_BPPB2 - Experimental evidence at protein level: Swiss-Prot protein existence level 1. This protein binds specifically and reversibly to the host uracil-DNA glycosylase, preventing removal of uracil residues from PBS2 DNA by the host uracil-excision repair system. From Bacillus phage PBS2 (Bacteriophage PBS2).
   5884..5964    +  CDS            3xHA: three tandem HA epitope tags
   6019..6243    +  polyA_signal   bGH poly(A) signal: bovine growth hormone polyadenylation signal
   6247..6268    +  promoter       SV40 promoter (fragment): SV40 enhancer and early promoter
   6273..6289    +  misc_feature   MCS (fragment): pBluescript multiple cloning site
   6338..6354    -  protein_bind   lac operator: The lac repressor binds to the lac operator to inhibit transcription in E. coli. This inhibition can be relieved by adding lactose or isopropyl-β-D-thiogalactopyranoside (IPTG). lac repressor encoded by lacI
   6362..6392    -  promoter       lac promoter: promoter for the E. coli lac operon
   6407..6428    -  protein_bind   CAP binding site: CAP binding activates transcription in the presence of cAMP. E. coli catabolite activator protein
   6441..6533    -  CDS            lacI (fragment): lac repressor; lacI; The lac repressor binds to the lac operator to inhibit transcription in E. coli. This inhibition can be relieved by adding lactose or isopropyl-β-D-thiogalactopyranoside (IPTG).
   6716..7304    -  rep_origin     ori: high-copy-number ColE1/pMB1/pBR322/pUC origin of replication
   7475..8335    -  CDS            AmpR: β-lactamase; bla; confers resistance to ampicillin, carbenicillin, and related antibiotics
   8336..8440    -  promoter       AmpR promoter: bla
   8511..8555    -  misc_feature   bom (fragment): basis of mobility region from pBR322
   8710..131     +  enhancer       CMV enhancer (across the origin): human cytomegalovirus immediate early enhancer
