[The description below was written by a language model from this plasmid's Addgene catalogue record and pLannotate feature annotations shown in this document.]
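Description:
pCMV-haA3A-CBE-VA is an 8,958 bp mammalian expression plasmid that produces a cytosine base editor, haA3A-CBE-VA, built on Streptococcus pyogenes Cas9. It is maintained in E. coli as a high-copy plasmid through a ColE1/pBR322-type origin and is selected with ampicillin via a β-lactamase gene under its native bla promoter. Leftover backbone elements such as lac promoter/operator sequences, a short lacI fragment and a bom fragment are annotated but have no evident role in the payload.

The roughly 5.6 kb insert is driven by the human cytomegalovirus immediate early enhancer, which spans the plasmid origin, together with CMV promoter sequence that the automated annotation picks up only as fragments and a truncated form. A T7 promoter lies just upstream of the coding region and could support in vitro transcription. The open reading frame begins with human APOBEC3A, a single-stranded DNA cytidine deaminase. According to the associated publication title, it has been engineered for more accurate and efficient editing, although the record does not spell out which substitutions the "VA" variant carries. This is followed by SpCas9, annotated as an N-terminal portion bearing the D10A mutation joined to the C-terminal portion, which is consistent with the nickase form typically used in base editors. Downstream come the phage PBS2 uracil glycosylase inhibitor (UGI), which blocks excision of the uracil intermediate and so favours C-to-T outcomes, and a 3xHA epitope tag for detection. A bovine growth hormone polyadenylation signal terminates the transcript.

No guide RNA cassette or mammalian selection marker is annotated, so the plasmid would be co-delivered with a separate sgRNA construct for targeted C-to-T editing in mammalian cells.
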