Addgene plasmid #220893: pCMV-haA3A-CBE-VA
Purpose: Express haA3A-CBE-VA (with SpCas9) in mammalian cells
Depositing lab: Dali Li. Depositing organization: East China Normal University. Publication: Engineering APOBEC3A deaminase for highly accurate and efficient base editing. Yang L, Huo Y, Wang M, Zhang D, Zhang T, Wu H, Rao X, Meng H, Yin S, Mei J, Zhang D, Chen X, Lv J, Liu M, Cheng Y, Guan Y, Feng B, Song G, Yi C, Liu M, Zeng F, Wang L, Li D. Nat Chem Biol. 2024 Mar 29. doi: 10.1038/s41589-024-01595-4. PubMed 38553609.
Backbone
  Vector backbone: pCMV with a BR322 origin
  Total vector size (bp): 8958
  Vector type: Mammalian Expression
Growth in bacteria
  Bacterial resistance: Ampicillin, 100 μg/mL
  Growth temperature: 37°C
  Growth strain: DH5alpha
  Copy number: High Copy
Gene/Insert
  Gene/Insert name: haA3A-CBE-VA
  Insert size (bp): 5559
Terms and licenses: Academic/Nonprofit Terms; Industry Terms: Not Available to Industry
How to cite: pCMV-haA3A-CBE-VA was a gift from Dali Li (Addgene plasmid # 220893 ; http://n2t.net/addgene:220893 ; RRID:Addgene_220893)
